Addgene plasmid #147041: pnEK-NpHN_N
Purpose: (Empty Backbone) Bacterial Expression vector
Depositing lab: Elisa Izaurralde. Depositing organization: Max Planck Institute for Developmental Biology. Publication: Deciphering correct strategies for multiprotein complex assembly by co-expression: application to complexes as large as the histone octamer. Diebold ML, Fribourg S, Koch M, Metzger T, Romier C. J Struct Biol. 2011 Aug;175(2):178-88. doi: 10.1016/j.jsb.2011.02.001. Epub 2011 Feb 12. PubMed 21320604.
Backbone
  Vector backbone: pnEK
  Vector type: Bacterial Expression
Growth in bacteria
  Bacterial resistance: Kanamycin, 50 μg/mL
  Growth temperature: 37°C
  Growth strain: DH5alpha
  Copy number: Low Copy
Gene/Insert
  Gene/Insert name: None
Terms and licenses: Academic/Nonprofit Terms; Industry Terms: Not Available to Industry
Depositor comments: Plasmids from this collection were made available to the research community and donated after the lab closed. Please note that the sequence provided by the depositing laboratory may be theoretical/predicted or based on Sanger sequencing results. There may be discrepancies between sequencing results obtained by Addgene and the depositor sequence. If an Addgene verified sequence is not available, please contact before placing your order to request that our lab fully sequence the plasmid.
How to cite: pnEK-NpHN_N was a gift from Elisa Izaurralde (Addgene plasmid # 147041 ; http://n2t.net/addgene:147041 ; RRID:Addgene_147041)
