[The description below was written by a language model from this plasmid's Addgene catalogue record and pLannotate feature annotations shown in this document.]
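Description:
pnEK-NpHN_N is an empty bacterial expression backbone of about 6.8 kb from the pnEK vector family, a pET-like series associated with work on co-expression strategies for assembling multiprotein complexes in E. coli. It is propagated under kanamycin selection through an aminoglycoside phosphotransferase gene (aph(3')-Ia). It replicates from a ColE1/pBR322-type origin accompanied by the bom mobility region and the rop gene, which is consistent with the low copy number listed in the record. An f1 phage origin is also present. Short fragments of the tetracycline resistance gene flank the lacI cassette and appear to be non-functional remnants of the pBR322 lineage.

The expression cassette is a standard T7lac arrangement. A T7 promoter is followed directly by a lac operator and the strong T7 gene 10 ribosome binding site, and the plasmid carries its own lacI gene and promoter. Transcription therefore depends on a host that supplies T7 RNA polymerase and is induced with IPTG. Downstream of the RBS, the annotation shows a very short match to a composite His/TEV-type tag. This probably reflects a small N-terminal tag segment such as a histidine tag, although the record does not define it. It is followed by a nearly full-length NusA coding sequence, a highly soluble E. coli protein widely used as a solubility-enhancing fusion partner. A brief T7 gene 10-derived fragment and the T7 terminator close the cassette. No gene of interest is present. The vector seems intended for cloning a target open reading frame downstream of NusA, giving an N-terminally NusA-fused protein, but the cloning sites and any protease cleavage site are not described in the record.
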