Features (pLannotate 1.2.2; 19 found; start..end, strand, type, name):
     12..467     +  rep_origin     f1 ori (sequence partly withheld): f1 bacteriophage origin of replication; arrow indicates direction of (+) strand synthesis
    494..551     +  promoter       AmpR promoter (fragment): bla
    560..1375    -  CDS            KanR: aminoglycoside phosphotransferase; aph(3')-Ia; confers resistance to kanamycin in bacteria or G418 (Geneticin®) in eukaryotes
   1497..2085    +  rep_origin     ori: high-copy-number ColE1/pMB1/pBR322/pUC origin of replication
   2271..2413    -  misc_feature   bom: basis of mobility region from pBR322
   2515..2706    -  CDS            rop: Rop protein, which maintains plasmids at low copy number; rop
   2723..3103    +  CDS            YPB1_ECOLX: Protein predicted: Swiss-Prot protein existence level 4. From Escherichia coli.
   3175..3466    -  CDS            TcR (fragment): tetracycline efflux protein; tet; confers resistance to tetracycline
   3481..3502    -  protein_bind   CAP binding site: CAP binding activates transcription in the presence of cAMP. E. coli catabolite activator protein
   3515..4597    -  CDS            lacI: lac repressor; lacI; The lac repressor binds to the lac operator to inhibit transcription in E. coli. This inhibition can be relieved by adding lactose or isopropyl-β-D-thiogalactopyranoside (IPTG).
   4598..4675    -  promoter       lacI promoter: lacI
   4683..4962    -  CDS            TcR (fragment): tetracycline efflux protein; tet; confers resistance to tetracycline
   4984..5002    +  promoter       T7 promoter: promoter for bacteriophage T7 RNA polymerase
   5003..5027    +  protein_bind   lac operator: The lac repressor binds to the lac operator to inhibit transcription in E. coli. This inhibition can be relieved by adding lactose or isopropyl-β-D-thiogalactopyranoside (IPTG). lac repressor encoded by lacI
   5042..5064    +  RBS            RBS: efficient ribosome binding site from bacteriophage T7 gene 10 (Olins and Rangwala, 1989)
   5083..5099    +  CDS            capTEV™ (fragment): composite tag for in vivo biotinylation, TEV protease cleavage, and 6xHis tagging
   5120..6600    +  CDS            NusA (fragment): transcription elongation protein (N utilization substance protein A); nusA; highly soluble in E. coli
   6701..6750    +  CDS            SET1 (fragment): solubility-enhancement tag derived from T7 phage gene 10B
   6758..6805    +  terminator     T7 terminator: transcription terminator for bacteriophage T7 RNA polymerase
>Addgene plasmid #147041 | pnEK-NpHN_N | depositor full sequence | sequence record 289488 | Full Sequence
TGGCGAATGGG
[124 nt withheld, positions 12-135]
C
[91 nt withheld, positions 137-227]
A
[49 nt withheld, positions 229-277]
CCTTTGACGTTGGAGTCCACGTTCTTT
[37 nt withheld, positions 305-341]
ACCCTATCTCGGTCTATTCTTTTGATTTATAAGGGATTTTGCCGATTTCGGCCTATTGGTTAAAAAATGA
GCTGATTTAACAAAAATTTAACGCGAATTTTAACAAAATATTAACGTTTACAATTTCAGGTGGCACTTTT
CGGGGAAATGTGCGCGGAACCCCTATTTGTTTATTTTTCTAAATACATTCAAATATGTATCCGCTCATGA
ATTAATTCTTAGAAAAACTCATCGAGCATCAAATGAAACTGCAATTTATTCATATCAGGATTATCAATAC
CATATTTTTGAAAAAGCCGTTTCTGTAATGAAGGAGAAAACTCACCGAGGCAGTTCCATAGGATGGCAAG
ATCCTGGTATCGGTCTGCGATTCCGACTCGTCCAACATCAATACAACCTATTAATTTCCCCTCGTCAAAA
ATAAGGTTATCAAGTGAGAAATCACCATGAGTGACGACTGAATCCGGTGAGAATGGCAAAAGTTTATGCA
TTTCTTTCCAGACTTGTTCAACAGGCCAGCCATTACGCTCGTCATCAAAATCACTCGCATCAACCAAACC
GTTATTCATTCGTGATTGCGCCTGAGCGAGACGAAATACGCGATCGCTGTTAAAAGGACAATTACAAACA
GGAATCGAATGCAACCGGCGCAGGAACACTGCCAGCGCATCAACAATATTTTCACCTGAATCAGGATATT
CTTCTAATACCTGGAATGCTGTTTTCCCGGGGATCGCAGTGGTGAGTAACCATGCATCATCAGGAGTACG
GATAAAATGCTTGATGGTCGGAAGAGGCATAAATTCCGTCAGCCAGTTTAGTCTGACCATCTCATCTGTA
ACATCATTGGCAACGCTACCTTTGCCATGTTTCAGAAACAACTCTGGCGCATCGGGCTTCCCATACAATC
GATAGATTGTCGCACCTGATTGCCCGACATTATCGCGAGCCCATTTATACCCATATAAATCAGCATCCAT
GTTGGAATTTAATCGCGGCCTAGAGCAAGACGTTTCCCGTTGAATATGGCTCATAACACCCCTTGTATTA
CTGTTTATGTAAGCAGACAGTTTTATTGTTCATGACCAAAATCCCTTAACGTGAGTTTTCGTTCCACTGA
GCGTCAGACCCCGTAGAAAAGATCAAAGGATCTTCTTGAGATCCTTTTTTTCTGCGCGTAATCTGCTGCT
TGCAAACAAAAAAACCACCGCTACCAGCGGTGGTTTGTTTGCCGGATCAAGAGCTACCAACTCTTTTTCC
GAAGGTAACTGGCTTCAGCAGAGCGCAGATACCAAATACTGTCCTTCTAGTGTAGCCGTAGTTAGGCCAC
CACTTCAAGAACTCTGTAGCACCGCCTACATACCTCGCTCTGCTAATCCTGTTACCAGTGGCTGCTGCCA
GTGGCGATAAGTCGTGTCTTACCGGGTTGGACTCAAGACGATAGTTACCGGATAAGGCGCAGCGGTCGGG
CTGAACGGGGGGTTCGTGCACACAGCCCAGCTTGGAGCGAACGACCTACACCGAACTGAGATACCTACAG
CGTGAGCTATGAGAAAGCGCCACGCTTCCCGAAGGGAGAAAGGCGGACAGGTATCCGGTAAGCGGCAGGG
TCGGAACAGGAGAGCGCACGAGGGAGCTTCCAGGGGGAAACGCCTGGTATCTTTATAGTCCTGTCGGGTT
TCGCCACCTCTGACTTGAGCGTCGATTTTTGTGATGCTCGTCAGGGGGGCGGAGCCTATGGAAAAACGCC
AGCAACGCGGCCTTTTTACGGTTCCTGGCCTTTTGCTGGCCTTTTGCTCACATGTTCTTTCCTGCGTTAT
CCCCTGATTCTGTGGATAACCGTATTACCGCCTTTGAGTGAGCTGATACCGCTCGCCGCAGCCGAACGAC
CGAGCGCAGCGAGTCAGTGAGCGAGGAAGCGGAAGAGCGCCTGATGCGGTATTTTCTCCTTACGCATCTG
TGCGGTATTTCACACCGCATATATGGTGCACTCTCAGTACAATCTGCTCTGATGCCGCATAGTTAAGCCA
GTATACACTCCGCTATCGCTACGTGACTGGGTCATGGCTGCGCCCCGACACCCGCCAACACCCGCTGACG
CGCCCTGACGGGCTTGTCTGCTCCCGGCATCCGCTTACAGACAAGCTGTGACCGTCTCCGGGAGCTGCAT
GTGTCAGAGGTTTTCACCGTCATCACCGAAACGCGCGAGGCAGCTGCGGTAAAGCTCATCAGCGTGGTCG
TGAAGCGATTCACAGATGTCTGCCTGTTCATCCGCGTCCAGCTCGTTGAGTTTCTCCAGAAGCGTTAATG
TCTGGCTTCTGATAAAGCGGGCCATGTTAAGGGCGGTTTTTTCCTGTTTGGTCACTGATGCCTCCGTGTA
AGGGGGATTTCTGTTCATGGGGGTAATGATACCGATGAAACGAGAGAGGATGCTCACGATACGGGTTACT
GATGATGAACATGCCCGGTTACTGGAACGTTGTGAGGGTAAACAACTGGCGGTATGGATGCGGCGGGACC
AGAGAAAAATCACTCAGGGTCAATGCCAGCGCTTCGTTAATACAGATGTAGGTGTTCCACAGGGTAGCCA
GCAGCATCCTGCGATGCAGATCCGGAACATAATGGTGCAGGGCGCTGACTTCCGCGTTTCCAGACTTTAC
GAAACACGGAAACCGAAGACCATTCATGTTGTTGCTCAGGTCGCAGACGTTTTGCAGCAGCAGTCGCTTC
ACGTTCGCTCGCGTATCGGTGATTCATTCTGCTAACCAGTAAGGCAACCCCGCCAGCCTAGCCGGGTCCT
CAACGACAGGAGCACGATCATGCGCACCCGTGGGGCCGCCATGCCGGCGATAATGGCCTGCTTCTCGCCG
AAACGTTTGGTGGCGGGACCAGTGACGAAGGCTTGAGCGAGGGCGTGCAAGATTCCGAATACCGCAAGCG
ACAGGCCGATCATCGTCGCGCTCCAGCGAAAGCGGTCCTCGCCGAAAATGACCCAGAGCGCTGCCGGCAC
CTGTCCTACGAGTTGCATGATAAAGAAGACAGTCATAAGTGCGGCGACGATAGTCATGCCCCGCGCCCAC
CGGAAGGAGCTGACTGGGTTGAAGGCTCTCAAGGGCATCGGTCGAGATCCCGGTGCCTAATGAGTGAGCT
AACTTACATTAATTGCGTTGCGCTCACTGCCCGCTTTCCAGTCGGGAAACCTGTCGTGCCAGCTGCATTA
ATGAATCGGCCAACGCGCGGGGAGAGGCGGTTTGCGTATTGGGCGCCAGGGTGGTTTTTCTTTTCACCAG
TGAGACGGGCAACAGCTGATTGCCCTTCACCGCCTGGCCCTGAGAGAGTTGCAGCAAGCGGTCCACGCTG
GTTTGCCCCAGCAGGCGAAAATCCTGTTTGATGGTGGTTAACGGCGGGATATAACATGAGCTGTCTTCGG
TATCGTCGTATCCCACTACCGAGATATCCGCACCAACGCGCAGCCCGGACTCGGTAATGGCGCGCATTGC
GCCCAGCGCCATCTGATCGTTGGCAACCAGCATCGCAGTGGGAACGATGCCCTCATTCAGCATTTGCATG
GTTTGTTGAAAACCGGACATGGCACTCCAGTCGCCTTCCCGTTCCGCTATCGGCTGAATTTGATTGCGAG
TGAGATATTTATGCCAGCCAGCCAGACGCAGACGCGCCGAGACAGAACTTAATGGGCCCGCTAACAGCGC
GATTTGCTGGTGACCCAATGCGACCAGATGCTCCACGCCCAGTCGCGTACCGTCTTCATGGGAGAAAATA
ATACTGTTGATGGGTGTCTGGTCAGAGACATCAAGAAATAACGCCGGAACATTAGTGCAGGCAGCTTCCA
CAGCAATGGCATCCTGGTCATCCAGCGGATAGTTAATGATCAGCCCACTGACGCGTTGCGCGAGAAGATT
GTGCACCGCCGCTTTACAGGCTTCGACGCCGCTTCGTTCTACCATCGACACCACCACGCTGGCACCCAGT
TGATCGGCGCGAGATTTAATCGCCGCGACAATTTGCGACGGCGCGTGCAGGGCCAGACTGGAGGTGGCAA
CGCCAATCAGCAACGACTGTTTGCCCGCCAGTTGTTGTGCCACGCGGTTGGGAATGTAATTCAGCTCCGC
CATCGCCGCTTCCACTTTTTCCCGCGTTTTCGCAGAAACGTGGCTGGCCTGGTTCACCACGCGGGAAACG
GTCTGATAAGAGACACCGGCATACTCTGCGACATCGTATAACGTTACTGGTTTCACATTCACCACCCTGA
ATTGACTCTCTTCCGGGCGCTATCATGCCATACCGCGAAAGGTTTTGCGCCATTCGATGGTGTCCGGGAT
CTCGACGCTCTCCCTTATGCGACTCCTGCATTAGGAAGCAGCCCAGTAGTAGGTTGAGGCCGTTGAGCAC
CGCCGCCGCAAGGAATGGTGCATGCAAGGAGATGGCGCCCAACAGTCCCCCGGCCACGGGGCCTGCCACC
ATACCCACGCCGAAACAAGCGCTCATGAGCCCGAAGTGGCGAGCCCGATCTTCCCCATCGGTGATGTCGG
CGATATAGGCGCCAGCAACCGCACCTGTGGCGCCGGTGATGCCGGCCACGATGCGTCCGGCGTAGAGGAT
CGAGATCTCGATCCCGCGAAATTAATACGACTCACTATAGGGGAATTGTGAGCGGATAACAATTCCCCAC
TAGTAATAATTTTGTTTAACTTTAAGAAGGAGATATACCATGAGCGGCAGCCATCATCATCATCATCACA
GCGGCAGCGGCTCCATGGACAAAGAAATTTTGGCTGTAGTTGAAGCCGTATCCAATGAAAAGGCGCTACC
TCGCGAGAAGATTTTCGAAGCATTGGAAAGCGCCCTGGCGACAGCAACAAAGAAAAAATATGAACAAGAG
ATCGACGTCCGCGTACAGATCGATCGCAAAAGCGGTGATTTTGACACTTTCCGTCGCTGGTTAGTTGTTG
ATGAAGTCACCCAGCCGACCAAGGAAATCACCCTTGAAGCCGCACGTTATGAAGATGAAAGCCTGAACCT
GGGCGATTACGTTGAAGATCAGATTGAGTCTGTTACCTTTGACCGTATCACTACCCAGACGGCAAAACAG
GTTATCGTGCAGAAAGTGCGTGAAGCCGAACGTGCGATGGTGGTTGATCAGTTCCGTGAACACGAAGGTG
AAATCATCACCGGCGTGGTGAAAAAAGTAAACCGCGACAACATCTCTCTGGATCTGGGCAACAACGCTGA
AGCCGTGATCCTGCGCGAAGATATGCTGCCGCGTGAAAACTTCCGCCCTGGCGACCGCGTTCGTGGCGTG
CTCTATTCCGTTCGCCCGGAAGCGCGTGGCGCCCAACTGTTCGTCACTCGTTCCAAGCCGGAAATGCTGA
TCGAACTGTTCCGTATTGAAGTGCCAGAAATCGGCGAAGAAGTGATTGAAATTAAAGCAGCGGCTCGCGA
TCCGGGTTCTCGTGCGAAAATCGCGGTGAAAACCAACGATAAACGTATCGATCCGGTAGGTGCTTGCGTA
GGTATGCGTGGCGCCCGTGTTCAGGCGGTGTCTACTGAACTGGGTGGCGAGCGTATCGATATCGTCCTGT
GGGATGATAACCCGGCGCAGTTCGTGATTAACGCAATGGCACCGGCAGACGTTGCTTCTATCGTGGTGGA
TGAAGATAAACACACGATGGACATCGCCGTTGAAGCCGGTAATCTGGCGCAGGCGATTGGCCGTAACGGT
CAGAACGTGCGTCTGGCTTCGCAACTGAGCGGTTGGGAACTCAACGTGATGACCGTTGACGACCTGCAAG
CTAAGCATCAGGCGGAAGCGCACGCAGCGATCGACACCTTCACCAAATATCTCGACATCGACGAAGACTT
CGCGACTGTTCTGGTAGAAGAAGGCTTCTCGACGCTGGAAGAATTGGCCTATGTGCCGATGAAAGAGCTG
TTGGAAATCGAAGGCCTTGATGAGCCGACCGTTGAAGCACTGCGCGAGCGTGCTAAAAATGCACTGGCCA
CCATTGCACAGGCCCAGGAAGAAAGCCTCGGTGATAACAAACCGGCTGACGATCTGCTGAACCTTGAAGG
GGTAGATCGTGATTTGGCATTCAAACTGGCCGCCCGTGGCGTTTGTACGCTGGAAGACCTCGCCGAACAG
GGCATTGATGATCTGGCTGATATCGAAGGGTTGACCGACGAAAAAGCCGGAGCACTGATTATGGCTGCCC
GTAATATTTGCTGGTTCGGTGACGAAGCGGGTACCGGCAGCGGCCTGGAAGTTCTGTTCCAGGGGCCCCA
TATGCTCGAGCTTAAGCAATTGGGATCCTAATAGTCTAGAGCTAGCCCTAGGAGATCCGGCTGCTAACAA
AGCCCGAAAGGAAGCTGAGTTGGCTGCTGCCACCGCTGAGCAATAACTAGCATAACCCCTTGGGGCCTCT
AAACGGGTCTTGAGGGGTTTTTTGCTGAAAGGAGGAACTATATCCGGAT
